Addgene plasmid #55495: mTFP1-Lysosomes-20
Purpose: Localization: Lysosome Membrane, Excitation: 462, Emission: 492
Depositing lab: Michael Davidson. Depositing organization: Florida State University, Tallahassee. Publication: Hue-shifted monomeric variants of Clavularia cyan fluorescent protein: identification of the molecular determinants of color and applications in fluorescence imaging. Ai HW, Olenych SG, Wong P, Davidson MW, Campbell RE. BMC Biol. 2008 Mar 6;6:13. doi: 10.1186/1741-7007-6-13. PubMed 18325109.
Backbone
  Vector backbone: mTFP1
  Backbone size w/o insert (bp): 4750
  Vector type: Mammalian Expression
  Selectable markers: Neomycin (select with G418)
Growth in bacteria
  Bacterial resistance: Kanamycin, 50 μg/mL
  Growth temperature: 37°C
  Growth strain: DH5alpha
  Copy number: High Copy
Gene/Insert
  Gene/Insert name: LAMP1 (alt name: NM_012857.2)
  Species: R. norvegicus (rat)
  Promoter: CMV
  Tag / fusion protein: mTFP1 (C terminal on backbone)
  Cloning method: Unknown
  Sequencing primers: 5′ CMV-F; 3′ SV40pA-R
Terms and licenses: Academic/Nonprofit Terms; Industry Terms: Not Available to Industry
Depositor comments: . Excitation = 462; Emission = 492
How to cite: mTFP1-Lysosomes-20 was a gift from Michael Davidson (Addgene plasmid # 55495 ; http://n2t.net/addgene:55495 ; RRID:Addgene_55495)
