[The description below was written by a language model from this plasmid's Addgene catalogue record.]
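Description:
mTFP1-Lysosomes-20 is a mammalian expression plasmid built on an mTFP1 fluorescent-protein backbone (about 4.75 kb without the insert) and designed to label lysosomal membranes in living or fixed cells. It is propagated in E. coli as a high-copy plasmid under kanamycin selection. It also carries a neomycin resistance marker, so that transfected mammalian cells can be selected with G418 if stable expression is wanted. No feature table accompanies the record, so the origin of replication and the exact arrangement of the regulatory elements are not stated. The listed 3′ sequencing primer implies an SV40 polyadenylation signal downstream of the fusion.

The insert is rat (R. norvegicus) LAMP1, lysosome-associated membrane protein 1, expressed from the CMV promoter for strong constitutive transcription in mammalian cells. mTFP1, a monomeric teal/cyan fluorescent protein derived from a Clavularia cyan fluorescent protein, is supplied by the backbone and fused to the C terminus of LAMP1. LAMP1 is a resident lysosomal membrane glycoprotein, so the fusion carries the fluorophore to the lysosome membrane, matching the localization given in the record. The "20" in the name may refer to the length of the linker between the two partners, but the record does not say so, and the cloning method is listed as unknown.

The recorded excitation and emission maxima are 462 nm and 492 nm. The construct serves as an organelle marker for fluorescence microscopy, allowing lysosome distribution and dynamics to be visualised. It also illustrates how mTFP1 performs as a fusion tag in imaging applications.
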