>Addgene plasmid #55495 | mTFP1-Lysosomes-20 | depositor partial sequence | sequence record 85901 | insert sequence
ACGTCAGATCCGCTAGCGCTACCGGACTCAGATCTCGAGCGCCACCATGGCGGCCCCGGGCGCCCGGCGG
CCGCTGCTCCTGTTGCTGCTGGCAGGCCTTGCACACAGCGCCCCAGCACTGTTCGAGGTGAAAGACAACA
ACGGCACAGCGTGTATAATGGCCAGCTTCTCTGCCTCCTTTCTGACCACCTATGAGGCTGGACATGTTTC
TAAGGTCTCGAATATGACCCTGCCAGCCTCTGCAGAAGTCCTGAAGAATAGCAGCTCTTGTGGTGAAAAG
AATGCTTCTGAGCCCACCCTCGCAATCACCTTTGGAGAAGGATATTTACTGAAACTCACCTTCACAAAAA
ACACAACACGTTACAGTGTCCAGCACATGTATTTCACATATAACCTGTCAGACACACAATTCTTTCCCAA
TGCCAGCTCCAAAGGGCCCGACACTGTGGATTCCACAACTGACATCAAGGCAGACATCAACAAAACATAC
CGATGTGTCAGCGACATCAGGGTCTACATGAAGAATGTGACCATTGTGCTCTGGGACGCTACTATCCAGG
CCTACCTGCCGAGTAGCAACTTCAGCAAGGAAGAGACACGCTGCCCACAGGATCAACCTTCCCCAACTAC
TGGGCCACCCAGCCCCTCACCACCACTTGTGCCCACAAACCCCAGTGTGTCCAAGTACAATGTGACTGGT
GACAATGGAACCTGCCTGCTGGCCTCTATGGCACTGCAACTCAACATCACCTACATGAAGAAGGACAACA
CGACTGTGACCAGAGCATTCAACATCAACCCAAGTGACAAATATAGTGGGACTTGCGGTGCCCAGTTGGT
GACCCTGAAGGTGGGGAACAAGAGCAGAGTCCTGGAGCTGCAGTTTGGGATGAATGCCACTTCTAGCCTG
TTTTTCCTGCAAGGAGTTCAGTTGAACATGACTCTTCCTGATGCCATAGAGCCCACGTTCAGCACCTCCA
ACTATTCCCTGAAAGCTCTTCAGGCCAGTGTCGGCAACTCATACAAGTGCAACAGTGAGGAGCACATCTT
TGTCAGCAAGGCGCTCGCCCTCAATGTCTTCAGCGTGCAAGTCCAGGCTTTCAGGGTAGAAAGTGACAGG
TTTGGGTCTGTGGAAGAGTGTGTACAGGACGGTAACAACATGCTGATCCCCATTGCTGTGGGCGGGGCCC
TGGCAGGGCTGGTCCTCATCGTCCTCATCGCCTACCTCATCGGCAGGAAGAGGAGTCACGCGGGCTATCA
GACCATCTCGGAATTCGGCTCCACCGGCTCCACCGGCTCCACCGGCGCGGATCCACCGGTCGCCACCATG
GTGAGCAAGGGCGAGGAGACCACAATGGGCGTAATCAAGCCCGACATGAAGATCAAGCTGAAGATGGAGG
GCAACGTGAATGGCCACGCCTTCGTGATCGAGGGCGAGGGCGAGGGCAAGCCCTACGACGGCACCAACAC
CATCAACCTGGAGGTGAAGGAGGGAGCCCCCCTGCCCTTCTCCTACGACATTCTGACCACCGCGTTCGCC
TACGGCAACAGGGCCTTCACCAAGTACCCCGACGACATCCCCAACTACTTCAAGCAGTCCTTCCCCGAGG
GCTACTCTTGGGAGCGCACCATGACCTTCGAGGACAAGGGCATCGTGAAGGTGAAGTCCGACATCTCCAT
GGAGGAGGACTCCTTCATCTACGAGATACACCTCAAGGGCGAGAACTTCCCCCCCAACGGCCCCGTGATG
CAGAAGAAGACCACCGGCTGGGACGCCTCCACCGAGAGGATGTACGTGCGCGACGGCGTGCTGAAGGGCG
ACGTCAAGCACAAGCTGCTGCTGGAGGGCGGCGGCCACCACCGCGTTGACTTCAAGACCATCTACAGGGC
CAAGAAGGCGGTGAAGCTGCCCGACTATCACTTTGTGGACCACCGCATCGAGATCCTGAACCACGACAAG
GACTACAACAAGGTGACCGTTTACGAGAGCGCCGTGGCCCGCAACTCCACCGACGGCATGGACGAGCTGT
ACAAGTAAGCGGCCGCGACTCTAGATCATAATCAGCCATACCACATTGTAGAG
