>Addgene plasmid #55495 | mTFP1-Lysosomes-20 | addgene partial sequence | sequence record 104265 | C-ter-GFP 5'-CTCCTCGCCCTTGCTCAC-3'
CCGGTGGAGCCGGTGGAGCCGAATTCCGAGATGGTCTGATAGCCCGCGTGACTCCTCTTCCTGCCGATGA
GGTAGGCGATGAGGACGATGAGGACCAGCCCTGCCAGGGCCCCGCCCACAGCAATGGGGATCAGCATGTT
GTTACCGTCCTGTACACACTCTTCCACAGACCCAAACCTGTCACTTTCTACCCTGAAAGCCTGGACTTGC
ACGCTGAAGACATTGAGGGCGAGCGCCTTGCTGACAAAGATGTGCTCCTCACTGTTGCACTTGTATGAGT
TGCCGACACTGGCCTGAAGAGCTTTCAGGGAATAGTTGGAGGTGCTGAACGTGGGCTCTATGGCATCAGG
AAGAGTCATGTTCAACTGAACTCCTTGCAGGAAAAACAGGCTAGAAGTGGCATTCATCCCAAACTGCAGC
TCCAGGACTCTGCTCTTGTTCCCCACCTTCAGGGTCACCAACTGGGCACCGCAAGTCCCACTATATTTGT
CACTTGGGTTGATGTTGAATGCTCTGGTCACAGTCGTGTTGTCCTTCTTCATGTAGGTGATGTTGAGTTG
CAGTGCCATAGAGGCCAGCAGGCAGGTTCCATTGTCACCAGTCACATTGTACTTGGACACACTGGGGTTT
GTGGGCACAAGTGGTGGTGAGGGGCTGGGTGGCCCAGTAGTTGGGGAAGGTTGATCCTGTGGGCAGCGTG
TCTCTTCCTTGCTGAAGTTGCTACTCGGCAGGTAGGCCTGGATAGTAGCGTCCCAGAGCACAATGGTCAC
ATTCTTCATGTAGACCCTGATGTCGCTGACACATCGGTATGTTTTGTTGATGTCTGCCTTGATGTCAGTT
GTGGAATCCACAGTGTCGGGCCCTTTGGAGCTGGCATTGGGAAAGAATTGTGTGTCTGACAGGTTATATG
TGAAATACATGTGCTGGACACTGTAACGTGTTGTGTTT
